>Addgene plasmid #43260 | II-AGGC | depositor partial sequence | sequence record 58525 | II-AGGC sequence 426 bps
CGTCTCGCTTAACCCCAGAGCAGGTCGTGGCAATCGCCTCCAACATTGGCGGGAAACAGGCACTCGAGAC
TGTCCAGCGCCTGCTTCCCGTGCTGTGCCAAGCGCACGGACTCACCCCAGAGCAGGTCGTGGCAATCGCG
AGCAATAACGGCGGAAAACAGGCTTTGGAAACGGTGCAGAGGCTCCTTCCAGTGCTGTGCCAAGCGCACG
GCCTCACCCCAGAGCAGGTCGTGGCAATCGCGAGCAATAACGGCGGAAAACAGGCTTTGGAAACGGTGCA
GAGGCTCCTTCCAGTGCTGTGCCAAGCGCACGGATTAACCCCAGAGCAGGTCGTGGCGATCGCAAGCCAC
GACGGAGGAAAGCAAGCCTTGGAAACAGTACAGAGGCTGTTGCCTGTGCTGTGCCAAGCGCACGGGCTCA
GAGACG
