>Addgene plasmid #43260 | II-AGGC | addgene partial sequence | sequence record 60598 | M13-F20 5'-TGTAAAACGACGGCCAGT-3'
CCCTCTAGATGCATGCTCGAGCGGCCGCCAGTGTGATGGATATCTGCAGAATTCGCCCTTAGTATCTTTC
CTGTGCCCACGTCTCTGAGCCCGTGCGCTTGGCACAGCACAGGCAACAGCCTCTGTACTGTTTCCAAGGC
TTGCTTTCCTCCGTCGTGGCTTGCGATCGCCACGACCTGCTCTGGGGTTAATCCGTGCGCTTGGCACAGC
ACTGGAAGGAGCCTCTGCACCGTTTCCAAAGCCTGTTTTCCGCCGTTATTGCTCGCGATTGCCACGACCT
GCTCTGGGGTGAGGCCGTGCGCTTGGCACAGCACTGGAAGGAGCCTCTGCACCGTTTCCAAAGCCTGTTT
TCCGCCGTTATTGCTCGCGATTGCCACGACCTGCTCTGGGGTGAGTCCGTGCGCTTGGCACAGCACGGGA
AGCAGGCGCTGGACAGTCTCGAGTGCCTGTTTCCCGCCAATGTTGGAGGCGATTGCCACGACCTGCTCTG
GGGTTAAGCGAGACGCGCTAGGACGGCATCTATATAAGGGCGAATTCCAGCACACTGGCGGCCGTTACTA
GTGGATCCGAGCTCGGTACCAAGCTTGGCGTAATCATGGTCATAGCTGTTTCCTGTGTGAAATTGTTATC
CGCTCACAATTCCACACAACATACGAGCCGGAAGCATAAAGTGTAAAGCCTGGGGTGCCTAATGAGTGAG
CTAACTCACATTAATTGCGTTGCGCTCACTGCCCGCTTTCCAGTCGGGAAACCTGTCGTGCCAGCTGCAT
TAATGAATCGGCCAACGCGCGGGGAGAGGCGGTTTGCGTATTGGGCGCTCTTCCGCTTCCTCGCTCACTG
ACTCGCTGCGCTCGGTCGTTCGGCTGCGGCGAGCGGTA
