[The description below was written by a language model from this plasmid's Addgene catalogue record.]
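Description:
II-AGGC is a bacterial cloning plasmid built on the commercial pCRII-TOPO backbone (about 4 kb without insert), into which a 426 bp synthetic fragment was introduced by TOPO cloning. It is a high-copy plasmid maintained in E. coli and carries both ampicillin and kanamycin resistance, as is standard for this backbone, so either or both antibiotics can be used for selection. No feature table accompanies the record, so the exact positions of the backbone elements are not documented here. The insert is flanked by T7 and M13-reverse priming sites, which are listed as the sequencing primers for reading across the cloned fragment from either side.

The insert is described only by its name and as synthetic; the record gives no annotation of its contents. The associated publication describes a TALEN genome-editing system for generating human stem cell-based disease models, and the name, together with the insert size, is consistent with a pre-assembled module of four TAL effector repeats recognising the bases A, G, G and C, with "II" plausibly marking its position in an ordered array assembly. This interpretation is an inference from the name and context, not something the record states. There is no promoter driving expression of the insert for functional use, and no mammalian expression or selection elements are listed. The plasmid therefore appears to serve as a storage and propagation vehicle for a library component, from which the fragment would be taken and combined with other modules to build full-length TALEN DNA-binding domains in a separate destination vector.
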