Addgene plasmid #43260: II-AGGC
Depositing lab: Chad Cowan & Kiran Musunuru. Depositing organization: Harvard University. Publication: A TALEN Genome-Editing System for Generating Human Stem Cell-Based Disease Models. Ding Q, Lee YK, Schaefer EA, Peters DT, Veres A, Kim K, Kuperwasser N, Motola DL, Meissner TB, Hendriks WT, Trevisan M, Gupta RM, Moisan A, Banks E, Friesen M, Schinzel RT, Xia F, Tang A, Xia Y, Figueroa E, Wann A, Ahfeldt T, Daheron L, Zhang F, Rubin LL, Peng LF, Chung RT, Musunuru K, Cowan CA. Cell Stem Cell. 2012 Dec 12. pii: S1934-5909(12)00645-5. doi: 10.1016/j.stem.2012.11.011. PubMed 23246482.
Backbone
  Vector backbone: pCRII-TOPO
  Backbone manufacturer: Invitrogen
  Backbone size w/o insert (bp): 3973
  Vector type: Bacterial Cloning
Growth in bacteria
  Bacterial resistance: Ampicillin and Kanamycin, 100 & 50 μg/mL
  Growth temperature: 37°C
  Growth strain: Top10
  Copy number: High Copy
Gene/Insert
  Gene/Insert name: II-AGGC
  Species: Synthetic
  Insert size (bp): 426
  Cloning method: TOPO Cloning
  Sequencing primers: 5′ T7; 3′ M13-rev
Terms and licenses: Academic/Nonprofit Terms; Industry Terms: Not Available to Industry
How to cite: II-AGGC was a gift from Chad Cowan & Kiran Musunuru (Addgene plasmid # 43260 ; http://n2t.net/addgene:43260 ; RRID:Addgene_43260)
